Addgene plasmid #41230: TAL3056
Depositing lab: Keith Joung. Depositing organization: Massachusetts General Hospital. Publication: Targeted gene disruption in somatic zebrafish cells using engineered TALENs. Sander JD, Cade L, Khayter C, Reyon D, Peterson RT, Joung JK, Yeh JR. Nat Biotechnol. 2011 Aug 5;29(8):697-8. doi: 10.1038/nbt.1934. PubMed 21822241.
Backbone
  Vector backbone: JDS78
  Backbone manufacturer: Addgene plasmid #32290
  Backbone size w/o insert (bp): 6447
  Vector type: Mammalian Expression ; T7
Growth in bacteria
  Bacterial resistance: Ampicillin, 100 μg/mL
  Growth temperature: 37°C
  Growth strain: XL1 Blue
  Copy number: High Copy
Gene/Insert
  Gene/Insert name: ZebrafishCommunity-cx52.6-Left (alt name: cx52.6)
  Species: D. rerio (zebrafish)
  Insert size (bp): 1640
  Entrez Gene: cx52.6
  Promoter: CMV
  Tag / fusion protein: 3X Flag (N terminal on backbone); WT FOKI (C terminal on backbone)
  Cloning method: Restriction Enzyme; 5′ cloning site N/A (destroyed during cloning); 3′ cloning site N/A (destroyed during cloning)
  Sequencing primers: 5′ CMV-F; 3′ BGH-rev
Terms and licenses: Academic/Nonprofit Terms; Industry Terms: Not Available to Industry
Depositor comments: Target binding site: TGGGATGATGAGCAAAGT It is strongly recommended that users perform a diagnostic digest to verify this plasmid prior to use. For example, a double digest of the plasmid with BamHI and KpnI should result in two bands at 2.3kb and 5.8kb.
How to cite: TAL3056 was a gift from Keith Joung (Addgene plasmid # 41230 ; http://n2t.net/addgene:41230 ; RRID:Addgene_41230)
