[The description below was written by a language model from this plasmid's Addgene catalogue record.]
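Description:
TAL3056 is a TALEN expression plasmid encoding the "left" half of a nuclease pair aimed at the zebrafish (D. rerio) connexin gene cx52.6. It is built on the JDS78 backbone (about 6.4 kb without insert), a vector classed as mammalian expression with a T7 promoter. It is maintained in E. coli as a high-copy plasmid under ampicillin selection. No feature table accompanies the record, so the origin of replication and other backbone elements are not itemised. The use of CMV-forward and BGH-reverse sequencing primers suggests that the coding region sits between a CMV promoter and a BGH polyadenylation signal.

The insert, roughly 1.6 kb, is an engineered array of TAL effector repeats designed to recognise an 18-nucleotide site in cx52.6. It was cloned by restriction enzyme methods that destroyed both junction sites. The backbone supplies the flanking parts of the fusion protein: an N-terminal 3X FLAG tag for detection and a C-terminal wild-type FokI cleavage domain. Because FokI must dimerise to cut DNA, this monomer is meant to be used with a matching "right" TALEN that binds the opposite strand nearby. Together the pair produces a double-strand break, and error-prone repair of that break can introduce disruptive indels.

The CMV promoter drives expression in transfected cells. The T7 promoter would allow in vitro transcription of mRNA, the usual route for delivering TALENs into zebrafish embryos, although the record does not describe how this plasmid was delivered. The construct comes from work on targeted gene disruption in somatic zebrafish cells, and its name marks it as part of a zebrafish community TALEN set. The depositor advises confirming the plasmid's integrity by diagnostic digest before use.
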