>Addgene plasmid #41230 | TAL3056 | depositor partial sequence | sequence record 54869 | TAL3056 sequence 2430 bps
TCTAGAGCTAGCACCATGGACTACAAAGACCATGACGGTGATTATAAAGATCATGACATCGATTACAAGG
ATGACGATGACAAGATGGCCCCCAAGAAGAAGAGGAAGGTGGGCATTCACCGCGGGGTACCTATGGTGGA
CTTGAGGACACTCGGTTATTCGCAACAGCAACAGGAGAAAATCAAGCCTAAGGTCAGGAGCACCGTCGCG
CAACACCACGAGGCGCTTGTGGGGCATGGCTTCACTCATGCGCATATTGTCGCGCTTTCACAGCACCCTG
CGGCGCTTGGGACGGTGGCTGTCAAATACCAAGATATGATTGCGGCCCTGCCCGAAGCCACGCACGAGGC
AATTGTAGGGGTCGGTAAACAGTGGTCGGGAGCGCGAGCACTTGAGGCGCTGCTGACTGTGGCGGGTGAG
CTTAGGGGGCCTCCGCTCCAGCTCGACACCGGGCAGCTGCTGAAGATCGCGAAGAGAGGGGGAGTAACAG
CGGTAGAGGCAGTGCACGCCTGGCGCAATGCGCTCACCGGGGCCCCCTTGAACCTGACCCCAGACCAGGT
AGTCGCAATCGCGAACAATAATGGGGGAAAGCAAGCCCTGGAAACCGTGCAAAGGTTGTTGCCGGTCCTT
TGTCAAGACCACGGCCTTACACCGGAGCAAGTCGTGGCCATTGCAAATAATAACGGTGGCAAACAGGCTC
TTGAGACGGTTCAGAGACTTCTCCCAGTTCTCTGTCAAGCCCACGGGCTGACTCCCGATCAAGTTGTAGC
GATTGCGAATAACAATGGAGGGAAACAAGCATTGGAGACTGTCCAACGGCTCCTTCCCGTGTTGTGTCAA
GCCCACGGTTTGACGCCTGCACAAGTGGTCGCCATCGCCTCCAATATTGGCGGTAAGCAGGCGCTGGAAA
CAGTACAGCGCCTGCTGCCTGTACTGTGCCAGGATCATGGACTGACCCCAGACCAGGTAGTCGCAATCGC
GTCAAACGGAGGGGGAAAGCAAGCCCTGGAAACCGTGCAAAGGTTGTTGCCGGTCCTTTGTCAAGACCAC
GGCCTTACACCGGAGCAAGTCGTGGCCATTGCAAATAATAACGGTGGCAAACAGGCTCTTGAGACGGTTC
AGAGACTTCTCCCAGTTCTCTGTCAAGCCCACGGGCTGACTCCCGATCAAGTTGTAGCGATTGCGTCGAA
CATTGGAGGGAAACAAGCATTGGAGACTGTCCAACGGCTCCTTCCCGTGTTGTGTCAAGCCCACGGTTTG
ACGCCTGCACAAGTGGTCGCCATCGCCTCGAATGGCGGCGGTAAGCAGGCGCTGGAAACAGTACAGCGCC
TGCTGCCTGTACTGTGCCAGGATCATGGACTGACCCCAGACCAGGTAGTCGCAATCGCGAACAATAATGG
GGGAAAGCAAGCCCTGGAAACCGTGCAAAGGTTGTTGCCGGTCCTTTGTCAAGACCACGGCCTTACACCG
GAGCAAGTCGTGGCCATTGCAAGCAACATCGGTGGCAAACAGGCTCTTGAGACGGTTCAGAGACTTCTCC
CAGTTCTCTGTCAAGCCCACGGGCTGACTCCCGATCAAGTTGTAGCGATTGCGAATAACAATGGAGGGAA
ACAAGCATTGGAGACTGTCCAACGGCTCCTTCCCGTGTTGTGTCAAGCCCACGGTTTGACGCCTGCACAA
GTGGTCGCCATCGCCAGCCATGATGGCGGTAAGCAGGCGCTGGAAACAGTACAGCGCCTGCTGCCTGTAC
TGTGCCAGGATCATGGACTGACCCCAGACCAGGTAGTCGCAATCGCGTCGAACATTGGGGGAAAGCAAGC
CCTGGAAACCGTGCAAAGGTTGTTGCCGGTCCTTTGTCAAGACCACGGCCTTACACCGGAGCAAGTCGTG
GCCATTGCAAGCAACATCGGTGGCAAACAGGCTCTTGAGACGGTTCAGAGACTTCTCCCAGTTCTCTGTC
AAGCCCACGGGCTGACTCCCGATCAAGTTGTAGCGATTGCGTCGAACATTGGAGGGAAACAAGCATTGGA
GACTGTCCAACGGCTCCTTCCCGTGTTGTGTCAAGCCCACGGTTTGACGCCTGCACAAGTGGTCGCCATC
GCCAACAACAACGGCGGTAAGCAGGCGCTGGAAACAGTACAGCGCCTGCTGCCTGTACTGTGCCAGGATC
ATGGACTGACACCCGAACAGGTGGTCGCCATTGCTTCTAATGGGGGAGGACGGCCAGCCTTGGAGTCCAT
CGTAGCCCAATTGTCCAGGCCCGATCCCGCGTTGGCTGCGTTAACGAATGACCATCTGGTGGCGTTGGCA
TGTCTTGGTGGACGACCCGCGCTCGATGCAGTCAAAAAGGGTCTGCCTCATGCTCCCGCATTGATCAAAA
GAACCAACCGGCGGATTCCCGAGAGAACTTCCCATCGAGTCGCGGGATCC
