>Addgene plasmid #41230 | TAL3056 | addgene partial sequence | sequence record 56083 | JDS-TALEN-F 5'-TAGGGGTCGGTAAACAGTGG-3'
GTGGCGGGTGAGCTTAGGGGGCCTCCGCTCCAGCTCGACACCGGGCAGCTGCTGAAGATCGCGAAGAGAG
GGGGAGTAACAGCGGTAGAGGCAGTGCACGCCTGGCGCAATGCGCTCACCGGGGCCCCCTTGAACCTGAC
CCCAGACCAGGTAGTCGCAATCGCGAACAATAATGGGGGAAAGCAAGCCCTGGAAACCGTGCAAAGGTTG
TTGCCGGTCCTTTGTCAAGACCACGGCCTTACACCGGAGCAAGTCGTGGCCATTGCAAATAATAACGGTG
GCAAACAGGCTCTTGAGACGGTTCAGAGACTTCTCCCAGTTCTCTGTCAAGCCCACGGGCTGACTCCCGA
TCAAGTTGTAGCGATTGCGAATAACAATGGAGGGAAACAAGCATTGGAGACTGTCCAACGGCTCCTTCCC
GTGTTGTGTCAAGCCCACGGTTTGACGCCTGCACAAGTGGTCGCCATCGCCTCCAATATTGGCGGTAAGC
AGGCGCTGGAAACAGTACAGCGCCTGCTGCCTGTACTGTGCCAGGATCATGGACTGACCCCAGACCAGGT
AGTCGCAATCGCGTCAAACGGAGGGGGAAAGCAAGCCCTGGAAACCGTGCAAAGGTTGTTGCCGGTCCTT
TGTCAAGACCACGGCCTTACACCGGAGCAAGTCGTGGCCATTGCAAATAATAACGGTGGCAAACAGGCTC
TTGAGACGGTTCAGAGACTTCTCCCAGTTCTCTGTCAAGCCCACGGGCTGACTCCCGATCAAGTTGTAGC
GATTGCGTCGAACATTGGAGGGAAACAAGCATTGGAGACTGTCCAACGGCTCCTTCCCGTGTTGTGTCAA
GCCCACGGTTTGACGCCTGCACAAGTGGTCGCCATCGCCTCGAATGGCGGCGGTAAGCAGGCGCTGGAAA
CAGTACAGCGCCTGCTGCCTGTACTGTGCCAGGATCATGGACTGACCCCAGACCAGGTAGTCGCAATCGC
GAACAATAATGGGGGAAAGCAAGCCCTG
